>Addgene plasmid #221090 | pRS415-TEF1pr-MFA-NFAPoptim | addgene full sequence | sequence record 438156 | Addgene NGS Result
AAAAAAAAAAAAATACAACAAATAAAAAACACTCAATGACCTGACCATTTGATGGAGTTTAAGTCAATAC
CTTCTTGAACCATTTCCCATAATGGTGAAAGTTCCCTCAAGAATTTTACTCTGTCAGAAACGGCCTTAAC
GACGTAGTCGATATGGTGCACTCTCAGTACAATCTGCTCTGATGCCGCATAGTTAAGCCAGCCCCGACAC
CCGCCAACACCCGCTGACGCGCCCTGACGGGCTTGTCTGCTCCCGGCATCCGCTTACAGACAAGCTGTGA
CCGTCTCCGGGAGCTGCATGTGTCAGAGGTTTTCACCGTCATCACCGAAACGCGCGAGACGAAAGGGCCT
CGTGATACGCCTATTTTTATAGGTTAATGTCATGATAATAATGGTTTCTTAGGACGGATCGCTTGCCTGT
AACTTACACGCGCCTCGTATCTTTTAATGATGGAATAATTTGGGAATTTACTCTGTGTTTATTTATTTTT
ATGTTTTGTATTTGGATTTTAGAAAGTAAATAAAGAAGGTAGAAGAGTTACGGAATGAAGAAAAAAAAAT
AAACAAAGGTTTAAAAAATTTCAACAAAAAGCGTACTTTACATATATATTTATTAGACAAGAAAAGCAGA
TTAAATAGATATACATTCGATTAACGATAAGTAAAATGTAAAATCACAGGATTTTCGTGTGTGGTCTTCT
ACACAGACAAGATGAAACAATTCGGCATTAATACCTGAGAGCAGGAAGAGCAAGATAAAAGGTAGTATTT
GTTGGCGATCCCCCTAGAGTCTTTTACATCTTCGGAAAACAAAAACTATTTTTTCTTTAATTTCTTTTTT
TACTTTCTATTTTTAATTTATATATTTATATTAAAAAATTTAAATTATAATTATTTTTATAGCACGTGAT
GAAAAGGACCCAGGTGGCACTTTTCGGGGAAATGTGCGCGGAACCCCTATTTGTTTATTTTTCTAAATAC
ATTCAAATATGTATCCGCTCATGAGACAATAACCCTGATAAATGCTTCAATAATATTGAAAAAGGAAGAG
TATGAGTATTCAACATTTCCGTGTCGCCCTTATTCCCTTTTTTGCGGCATTTTGCCTTCCTGTTTTTGCT
CACCCAGAAACGCTGGTGAAAGTAAAAGATGCTGAAGATCAGTTGGGTGCACGAGTGGGTTACATCGAAC
TGGATCTCAACAGCGGTAAGATCCTTGAGAGTTTTCGCCCCGAAGAACGTTTTCCAATGATGAGCACTTT
TAAAGTTCTGCTATGTGGCGCGGTATTATCCCGTATTGACGCCGGGCAAGAGCAACTCGGTCGCCGCATA
CACTATTCTCAGAATGACTTGGTTGAGTACTCACCAGTCACAGAAAAGCATCTTACGGATGGCATGACAG
TAAGAGAATTATGCAGTGCTGCCATAACCATGAGTGATAACACTGCGGCCAACTTACTTCTGACAACGAT
CGGAGGACCGAAGGAGCTAACCGCTTTTTTGCACAACATGGGGGATCATGTAACTCGCCTTGATCGTTGG
GAACCGGAGCTGAATGAAGCCATACCAAACGACGAGCGTGACACCACGATGCCTGTAGCAATGGCAACAA
CGTTGCGCAAACTATTAACTGGCGAACTACTTACTCTAGCTTCCCGGCAACAATTAATAGACTGGATGGA
GGCGGATAAAGTTGCAGGACCACTTCTGCGCTCGGCCCTTCCGGCTGGCTGGTTTATTGCTGATAAATCT
GGAGCCGGTGAGCGTGGGTCTCGCGGTATCATTGCAGCACTGGGGCCAGATGGTAAGCCCTCCCGTATCG
TAGTTATCTACACGACGGGGAGTCAGGCAACTATGGATGAACGAAATAGACAGATCGCTGAGATAGGTGC
CTCACTGATTAAGCATTGGTAACTGTCAGACCAAGTTTACTCATATATACTTTAGATTGATTTAAAACTT
CATTTTTAATTTAAAAGGATCTAGGTGAAGATCCTTTTTGATAATCTCATGACCAAAATCCCTTAACGTG
AGTTTTCGTTCCACTGAGCGTCAGACCCCGTAGAAAAGATCAAAGGATCTTCTTGAGATCCTTTTTTTCT
GCGCGTAATCTGCTGCTTGCAAACAAAAAAACCACCGCTACCAGCGGTGGTTTGTTTGCCGGATCAAGAG
CTACCAACTCTTTTTCCGAAGGTAACTGGCTTCAGCAGAGCGCAGATACCAAATACTGTTCTTCTAGTGT
AGCCGTAGTTAGGCCACCACTTCAAGAACTCTGTAGCACCGCCTACATACCTCGCTCTGCTAATCCTGTT
ACCAGTGGCTGCTGCCAGTGGCGATAAGTCGTGTCTTACCGGGTTGGACTCAAGACGATAGTTACCGGAT
AAGGCGCAGCGGTCGGGCTGAACGGGGGGTTCGTGCACACAGCCCAGCTTGGAGCGAACGACCTACACCG
AACTGAGATACCTACAGCGTGAGCTATGAGAAAGCGCCACGCTTCCCGAAGGGAGAAAGGCGGACAGGTA
TCCGGTAAGCGGCAGGGTCGGAACAGGAGAGCGCACGAGGGAGCTTCCAGGGGGAAACGCCTGGTATCTT
TATAGTCCTGTCGGGTTTCGCCACCTCTGACTTGAGCGTCGATTTTTGTGATGCTCGTCAGGGGGGCGGA
GCCTATGGAAAAACGCCAGCAACGCGGCCTTTTTACGGTTCCTGGCCTTTTGCTGGCCTTTTGCTCACAT
GTTCTTTCCTGCGTTATCCCCTGATTCTGTGGATAACCGTATTACCGCCTTTGAGTGAGCTGATACCGCT
CGCCGCAGCCGAACGACCGAGCGCAGCGAGTCAGTGAGCGAGGAAGCGGAAGAGCGCCCAATACGCAAAC
CGCCTCTCCCCGCGCGTTGGCCGATTCATTAATGCAGCTGGCACGACAGGTTTCCCGACTGGAAAGCGGG
CAGTGAGCGCAACGCAATTAATGTGAGTTAGCTCACTCATTAGGCACCCCAGGCTTTACACTTTATGCTT
CCGGCTCGTATGTTGTGTGGAATTGTGAGCGGATAACAATTTCACACAGGAAACAGCTATGACCATGATT
ACGCCAAGCGCGCAATTAACCCTCACTAAAGGGAACAAAAGCTGGAGCTCATAGCTTCAAAATGTTTCTA
CTCCTTTTTTACTCTTCCAGATTTTCTCGGACTCCGCGCATCGCCGTACCACTTCAAAACACCCAAGCAC
AGCATACTAAATTTCCCCTCTTTCTTCCTCTAGGGTGTCGTTAATTACCCGTACTAAAGGTTTGGAAAAG
AAAAAAGAGACCGCCTCGTTTCTTTTTCTTCGTCGAAAAAGGCAATAAAAATTTTTATCACGTTTCTTTT
TCTTGAAAATTTTTTTTTTGATTTTTTTCTCTTTCGATGACCTCCCATTGATATTTAAGTTAATAAACGG
TCTTCAATTTCTCAAGTTTCAGTTTCATTTTTCTTGTTCTATTACAACTTTTTTTACTTCTTGCTCATTA
GAAAGAAAGCATAGCAATCTAATCTAAGTTTTCTAGAATGAGATTTCCTTCAATTTTTACTGCAGTTTTA
TTCGCAGCATCCTCCGCATTAGCTGCTCCAGTCAACACTACAACAGAAGATGAAACGGCACAAATTCCGG
CTGAAGCTGTCATCGGTTACTTAGATTTAGAAGGGGATTTCGATGTTGCTGTTTTGCCATTTTCCAACAG
CACAAATAACGGGTTATTGTTTATAAATACTACTATTGCCAGCATTGCTGCTAAAGAAGAAGGGGTATCT
TTGGATATGGAGACAGACACACTCCTGCTATGGGTACTGCTGCTCTGGGTTCCAGGTTCCACTGGTGACA
CTAGTGGATCCATGCAAGCTGTTGTTACTCAAGAACCATCTGTTACTGTTTCTCCAGGTGGTACTGTTAT
CTTGACTTGTGGTTCTGGTACTGGTGCTGTTACTTCTGGTCACTACGCTAACTGGTTCCAACAAAAGCCA
GGTCAAGCTCCAAGAGCTTTGATCTTCGACACTGACAAGAAGTACTCTTGGACTCCAGGTAGATTCTCTG
GTTCTTTGTTGGGTGCTAAGGCTGCTTTGACTATCTCTGACGCTCAACCAGAAGACGAAGCTGAATACTA
CTGTTCTTTGTCTGACGTTGACGGTTACTTGTTCGGTGGTGGTACTCAATTGACTGTTTTGTCTGGTGGT
GGTGGTTCTGGTGGTGGTGGTTCTGGTGGTGGTGGTTCTGGTGGTGGTGGTTCTCAAGCTGTTGTTACTC
AAGAACCATCTGTTACTGTTTCTCCAGGTGGTACTGTTATCTTGACTTGTGGTTCTGGTACTGGTGCTGT
TACTTCTGGTCACTACGCTAACTGGTTCCAACAAAAGCCAGGTCAAGCTCCAAGAGCTTTGATCTTCGAC
ACTGACAAGAAGTACTCTTGGACTCCAGGTAGATTCTCTGGTTCTTTGTTGGGTGCTAAGGCTGCTTTGA
CTATCTCTGACGCTCAACCAGAAGACGAAGCTGAATACTACTGTTCTTTGTCTGACGTTGACGGTTACTT
GTTCGGTGGTGGTACTCAATTGACTGTTTTGTCTGAGCAGAAGCTGATCAGCGAGGAGGACCTGGAGCAG
AAGCTGATCAGCGAGGAGGACCTGGCGGGTGCGGGTGCGGGTCGCCCCGGGCTGCAGGAATTCGATATCA
AGCTTATCGATACCGTCGACCTCGAGTCATGTAATTAGTTATGTCACGCTTACATTCACGCCCTCCCCCC
ACATCCGCTCTAACCGAAAAGGAAGGAGTTAGACAACCTGAAGTCTAGGTCCCTATTTATTTTTTTATAG
TTATGTTAGTATTAAGAACGTTATTTATATTTCAAATTTTTCTTTTTTTTCTGTACAGACGCGTGTACGC
ATGTAACATTATACTGAAAACCTTGCTTGAGAAGGTTTTGGGACGCTCGAAGGCTTTAATTTGCGGCCGG
TACCCAATTCGCCCTATAGTGAGTCGTATTACGCGCGCTCACTGGCCGTCGTTTTACAACGTCGTGACTG
GGAAAACCCTGGCGTTACCCAACTTAATCGCCTTGCAGCACATCCCCCTTTCGCCAGCTGGCGTAATAGC
GAAGAGGCCCGCACCGATCGCCCTTCCCAACAGTTGCGCAGCCTGAATGGCGAATGG
[124 nt withheld, positions 5168-5291]
C
[91 nt withheld, positions 5293-5383]
A
[49 nt withheld, positions 5385-5433]
CCTTTGACGTTGGAGTCCACGTTCTTT
[37 nt withheld, positions 5461-5497]
ACCCTATCTCGGTCTATTCTTTTGATTTATAAGGGATTTTGCCGATTTCGGCCTATTGGTTAAAAAATGA
GCTGATTTAACAAAAATTTAACGCGAATTTTAACAAAATATTAACGCTTACAATTTCCTGATGCGGTATT
TTCTCCTTACGCATCTGTGCGGTATTTCACACCGCATATCGACCGGTCGAGGAGAACTTCTAGTATATCT
ACATACCTAATATTATTGCCTTATTAAAAATGGAATCCCAACAATTACATCAAAATCCACATTCTCTTCA
AAATCAATTGTCCTGTACTTCCTTGTTCATGTGTGTTCAAAAACGTTATATTTATAGGATAATTATACTC
TATTTCTCAACAAGTAATTGGTTGTTTGGCCGAGCGGTCTAAGGCGCCTGATTCAAGAAATATCTTGACC
GCAGTTAACTGTGGGAATACTCAGGTATCGTAAGATGCAAGAGTTCGAATCTCTTAGCAACCATTATTTT
TTTCCTCAACATAACGAGAACACACAGGGGCGCTATCGCACAGAATCAAATTCGATGACTGGAAATTTTT
TGTTAATTTCAGAGGTCGCCTGACGCATATACCTTTTTCAACTGAAAAATTGGGAGAAAAAGGAAAGGTG
AGAGCGCCGGAACCGGCTTTTCATATAGAATAGAGAAGCGTTCATGACTAAATGCTTGCATCACAATACT
TGAAGTTGACAATATTATTTAAGGACCTATTGTTTTTTCCAATAGGTGGTTAGCAATCGTCTTACTTTCT
AACTTTTCTTACCTTTTACATTTCAGCAATATATATATATATATTTCAAGGATATACCATTCTAATGTCT
GCCCCTAAGAAGATCGTCGTTTTGCCAGGTGACCACGTTGGTCAAGAAATCACAGCCGAAGCCATTAAGG
TTCTTAAAGCTATTTCTGATGTTCGTTCCAATGTCAAGTTCGATTTCGAAAATCATTTAATTGGTGGTGC
TGCTATCGATGCTACAGGTGTTCCACTTCCAGATGAGGCGCTGGAAGCCTCCAAGAAGGCTGATGCCGTT
TTGTTAGGTGCTGTGGGTGGTCCTAAATGGGGTACCGGTAGTGTTAGACCTGAACAAGGTTTACTAAAAA
TCCGTAAAGAACTTCAATTGTACGCCAACTTAAGACCATGTAACTTTGCATCCGACTCTCTTTTAGACTT
ATCTCCAATCAAGCCACAATTTGCTAAAGGTACTGACTTCGTTGTTGTCAGAGAATTAGTGGGAGGTATT
TACTTTGGTAAGAGAAAGGAAGACGATGGTGATGGTGTCGCTTGGGATAGTGAACAATACACCGTTCCAG
AAGTGCAAAGAATCACAAGAATGGCCGCTTTCATGGCCCTACAACATGAGCCACCATTGCCTATTTGGTC
CTTGGATAAAGCTAATGTTTTGGCCTCTTCAAGATTATGGAGAAAAACTGTGGAGGAAACCATCAAGAAC
GAATTCCCTACATTGAAGGTTCAACATCAATTGATTGATTCTGCCGCCATGATCCTAGTTAAGAACCCAA
CCCACCTAAATGGTATTATAATCACCAGCAACATGTTTGGTGATATCATCTCCGATGAAGCCTCCGTTAT
CCCAGGTTCCTTGGGTTTGTTGCCATCTGCGTCCTTGGCCTCTTTGCCAGACAAGAACACCGCATTTGGT
TTGTACGAACCATGCCACGGTTCTGCTCCAGATTTGCCAAAGAATAAGGTCAACCCTATCGCCACTATCT
TGTCTGCTGCAATGATGTTGAAATTGTCATTGAACTTGCCTGAAGAAGGTAAGGCCATTGAAGATGCAGT
TAAAAAGGTTTTGGATGCAGGTATCAGAACTGGTGATTTAGGTGGTTCCAACAGTACCACCGAAGTCGGT
GATGCTGTCGCCGAAGAAGTTAAGAAAATCCTTGCTTAAAAAGATTCTCTTTTTTTATGATATTTGTACA
TAAACTTTATAAATGAAATTCATAATAGAAACGACACGAAATTACAAAATGGAATATGTTCATAGGGTAG
ACGAAACTATATACGCAATCTACATACATTTATCAAGAAGGAGAAAAAGGAGGATGTAAAGGAATACAGG
TAAGCAAATTGATACTAATGGCTCAACGTGATAAGGAAAAAGAATTGCACTTTAACATTAATATTGACAA
GGAGGAGGGCACCACACAAAAAGTTAGGTGTAACAGAAAATCATGAAACTATGATTCCTAATTTATATAT
TGGAGGATTTTCTCT
Features (pLannotate 1.2.2; 26 found; start..end, strand, type, name):
     36..152     -  CDS            NFS1 (fragment): NFS1_YEAST - Also known as SPL1 From Saccharomyces cerevisiae (strain ATCC 204508 / S288c) (Baker's yeast).
    151..201     -  misc_feature   bom (fragment): basis of mobility region from pBR322
    303..338     -  CDS            rop (fragment): Rop protein, which maintains plasmids at low copy number; rop
    407..910     -  misc_feature   CEN/ARS: S. cerevisiae CEN6 centromere fused to an autonomously replicating sequence
    947..1051    +  promoter       AmpR promoter: bla
   1052..1912    +  CDS            AmpR: β-lactamase; bla; confers resistance to ampicillin, carbenicillin, and related antibiotics
   2083..2671    +  rep_origin     ori: high-copy-number ColE1/pMB1/pBR322/pUC origin of replication
   2854..2946    +  CDS            lacI (fragment): lac repressor; lacI; The lac repressor binds to the lac operator to inhibit transcription in E. coli. This inhibition can be relieved by adding lactose or isopropyl-β-D-thiogalactopyranoside (IPTG).
   2959..2980    +  protein_bind   CAP binding site: CAP binding activates transcription in the presence of cAMP. E. coli catabolite activator protein
   2995..3025    +  promoter       lac promoter: promoter for the E. coli lac operon
   3033..3049    +  protein_bind   lac operator: The lac repressor binds to the lac operator to inhibit transcription in E. coli. This inhibition can be relieved by adding lactose or isopropyl-β-D-thiogalactopyranoside (IPTG). lac repressor encoded by lacI
   3094..3112    +  promoter       T3 promoter: promoter for bacteriophage T3 RNA polymerase
   3130..3528    +  promoter       TEF1 promoter: S. cerevisiae TEF1; promoter for EF-1α
   3538..3787    +  CDS            α-factor secretion signal (fragment): N-terminal secretion signal from S. cerevisiae alpha-factor; MFα1; Cleavage by the Kex2 protease occurs after the dibasic KR sequence.
   3787..3849    +  sig_peptide    Igκ leader: leader sequence from mouse immunoglobulin κ light chain
   3865..4191    +  CDS            LV1C_MOUSE: Experimental evidence at protein level: Swiss-Prot protein existence level 1. From Mus musculus (Mouse).
   4255..4581    +  CDS            LV1C_MOUSE: Experimental evidence at protein level: Swiss-Prot protein existence level 1. From Mus musculus (Mouse).
   4665..4716    +  misc_feature   MCS (fragment): pBluescript multiple cloning site
   4717..4964    +  terminator     CYC1 terminator: S. cerevisiae CYC1; transcription terminator for CYC1
   4983..5001    -  promoter       T7 promoter: promoter for bacteriophage T7 RNA polymerase
   5009..5164    +  CDS            lacZα (fragment): LacZα fragment of β-galactosidase; lacZ fragment
   5168..5596    +  rep_origin     f1 ori (sequence partly withheld): f1 bacteriophage origin of replication; arrow indicates direction of (+) strand synthesis
   5624..5676    -  misc_feature   bom (fragment): basis of mobility region from pBR322
   5707..5784    +  CDS            YO192_YEAST (fragment): Experimental evidence at protein level: Swiss-Prot protein existence level 1. From Saccharomyces cerevisiae (strain ATCC 204508 / S288c) (Baker's yeast).
   5924..6331    +  promoter       LEU2 promoter: S. cerevisiae LEU2
   6332..7426    +  CDS            LEU2: 3-isopropylmalate dehydrogenase, required for leucine biosynthesis; S. cerevisiae LEU2; yeast auxotrophic marker
