[The description below was written by a language model from this plasmid's Addgene catalogue record and pLannotate feature annotations shown in this document.]
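Description:
pRS415-TEF1pr-MFA-NFAPoptim is a yeast–E. coli shuttle vector built on the pRS415 backbone and supplied as an empty tagging backbone for expression in Saccharomyces cerevisiae. In yeast it is maintained as a low-copy centromeric plasmid through a CEN6/ARS element and selected by the LEU2 auxotrophic marker, which is driven by its own promoter. In bacteria it replicates from a ColE1/pUC-type origin with ampicillin resistance (bla). An f1 origin, lac promoter/operator and lacZα remnants, and flanking T3 and T7 promoters are carried over from the pBluescript-derived parent.

The expression cassette runs from the constitutive TEF1 promoter to the CYC1 terminator. Immediately downstream of the promoter sits a signal sequence, which the depositor calls the MFA1 signal sequence and the automated annotation identifies as a fragment of the α-factor (MFα1) secretion signal. It is intended to direct fusion proteins into the ER and hence the secretory pathway. This is followed by a yeast-optimised fluorogen-activating protein (FAP) tag. The annotation picks up this region as an Igκ leader and two tandem mouse immunoglobulin lambda light-chain variable-domain matches, consistent with an antibody-fragment-derived FAP. According to the depositor the tag also carries a 2xMYC epitope and a linker, although these are not separately annotated. A remaining fragment of the multiple cloning site lies between the tag and the terminator, so a gene of interest can be inserted in frame to receive an N-terminal FAP-MYC tag; no insert is present. FAP tags fluoresce only on binding a cognate fluorogen dye, and the associated work uses them for quantitative protein trafficking and colocalisation studies in yeast.
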