Addgene plasmid #221090: pRS415-TEF1pr-MFA-NFAPoptim
Purpose: (Empty Backbone) FAP insert for N-terminally tagging genes of interest (optimized FAP for yeast expression + 2xMYC tag) + MFA1 signal sequence to help target constructs to the ER
Depositing lab: Allyson O’Donnell. Depositing organization: University of Pittsburgh (University, School of Medicine, and Cancer Institute). Publication: Optimization of the fluorogen-activating protein tag for quantitative protein trafficking and colocalization studies in S. cerevisiae. Oppenheimer KG, Hager NA, McAtee CK, Filiztekin E, Shang C, Warnick JA, Bruchez MP, Brodsky JL, Prosser DC, Kwiatkowski AV, O'Donnell AF. Mol Biol Cell. 2024 Jul 1;35(7):mr5. doi: 10.1091/mbc.E24-04-0174. Epub 2024 May 29. PubMed 38809589.
Backbone
  Vector backbone: pRS415
  Vector type: Yeast Expression
  Selectable markers: LEU2
Growth in bacteria
  Bacterial resistance: Ampicillin, 100 μg/mL
  Growth temperature: 37°C
  Growth strain: DH5alpha
  Copy number: Low Copy
Gene/Insert
  Gene/Insert name: None
Terms and licenses: Academic/Nonprofit Terms; Industry Terms: Not Available to Industry
Depositor comments: The FAPoptim-MYC-Linker sequence was cloned into the BamHI and SmaI sites of the pRS415-TEF1pr plasmid and the MFA1 signal sequence was cloned into the XbaI/SpeI sites upstream of the FAP tag to help target constructs to the ER.
How to cite: pRS415-TEF1pr-MFA-NFAPoptim was a gift from Allyson O’Donnell (Addgene plasmid # 221090 ; http://n2t.net/addgene:221090 ; RRID:Addgene_221090)
